>Addgene plasmid #238116 | His6-tev-G(TTR A25T) | addgene full sequence | sequence record 479082 | Addgene NGS Result
ATCCGGATATAGTTCCTCCTTTCAGCAAAAAACCCCTCAAGACCCGTTTAGAGGCCCCAAGGGGTTATGC
TAGTTATTGCTCAGCGGTGGCAGCAGCCAACTCAGCTTCCTTTCGGGCTTTGTTAGCAGCCGGATCTCAG
TGGTGGTGGTGGTGGTGCTCGAGTGCGGCTGCAAGCTTGTCGACGGAGCTCGAATTCGGATCCTATTATT
CCTTGGGATTGGTGACGACAGCCGTGGTGGAATAGGAGTAGGGGCTCAGCAGGGCGGCAATGGTGTAGCG
GCGGGGGCCGGAGTCGTTGGCTGTGAATACCACCTCTGCATGCTCATGGAATGGGGAGATGCCAAGTGCC
TTCCAGTAAGATTTGGTGTCTATTTCCACTTTGTATATCCCTTCTACAAATTCCTCCTCAGTTGTGAGCC
CATGCAGCTCTCCGGACTCACTGGTTTTCCCAGAGGCAAATGGCTCCCAGGTGTCATCAGCAGCCTTTCT
GAACACATGCACGGCCACATTGATGGTAGGACTGCCTCGGACAGCATCTAGAACTTTGACCATCAGAGGA
CACTTGGATTCACCGGTGCCCGTAGGGCCACCCTGAAAATACAGGTTTTCGCCGCTGCTGCCGCTGCTGA
ATTCGCCGCTGTGATGATGATGATGATGGCCCATGGTATATCTCCTTCTTAAAGTTAAACAAAATTATTT
CTAGAGGGGAATTGTTATCCGCTCACAATTCCCCTATAGTGAGTCGTATTAATTTCGCGGGATCGAGATC
TCGATCCTCTACGCCGGACGCATCGTGGCCGGCATCACCGGCGCCACAGGTGCGGTTGCTGGCGCCTATA
TCGCCGACATCACCGATGGGGAAGATCGGGCTCGCCACTTCGGGCTCATGAGCGCTTGTTTCGGCGTGGG
TATGGTGGCAGGCCCCGTGGCCGGGGGACTGTTGGGCGCCATCTCCTTGCATGCACCATTCCTTGCGGCG
GCGGTGCTCAACGGCCTCAACCTACTACTGGGCTGCTTCCTAATGCAGGAGTCGCATAAGGGAGAGCGTC
GAGATCCCGGACACCATCGAATGGCGCAAAACCTTTCGCGGTATGGCATGATAGCGCCCGGAAGAGAGTC
AATTCAGGGTGGTGAATGTGAAACCAGTAACGTTATACGATGTCGCAGAGTATGCCGGTGTCTCTTATCA
GACCGTTTCCCGCGTGGTGAACCAGGCCAGCCACGTTTCTGCGAAAACGCGGGAAAAAGTGGAAGCGGCG
ATGGCGGAGCTGAATTACATTCCCAACCGCGTGGCACAACAACTGGCGGGCAAACAGTCGTTGCTGATTG
GCGTTGCCACCTCCAGTCTGGCCCTGCACGCGCCGTCGCAAATTGTCGCGGCGATTAAATCTCGCGCCGA
TCAACTGGGTGCCAGCGTGGTGGTGTCGATGGTAGAACGAAGCGGCGTCGAAGCCTGTAAAGCGGCGGTG
CACAATCTTCTCGCGCAACGCGTCAGTGGGCTGATCATTAACTATCCGCTGGATGACCAGGATGCCATTG
CTGTGGAAGCTGCCTGCACTAATGTTCCGGCGTTATTTCTTGATGTCTCTGACCAGACACCCATCAACAG
TATTATTTTCTCCCATGAAGACGGTACGCGACTGGGCGTGGAGCATCTGGTCGCATTGGGTCACCAGCAA
ATCGCGCTGTTAGCGGGCCCATTAAGTTCTGTCTCGGCGCGTCTGCGTCTGGCTGGCTGGCATAAATATC
TCACTCGCAATCAAATTCAGCCGATAGCGGAACGGGAAGGCGACTGGAGTGCCATGTCCGGTTTTCAACA
AACCATGCAAATGCTGAATGAGGGCATCGTTCCCACTGCGATGCTGGTTGCCAACGATCAGATGGCGCTG
GGCGCAATGCGCGCCATTACCGAGTCCGGGCTGCGCGTTGGTGCGGATATCTCGGTAGTGGGATACGACG
ATACCGAAGACAGCTCATGTTATATCCCGCCGTTAACCACCATCAAACAGGATTTTCGCCTGCTGGGGCA
AACCAGCGTGGACCGCTTGCTGCAACTCTCTCAGGGCCAGGCGGTGAAGGGCAATCAGCTGTTGCCCGTC
TCACTGGTGAAAAGAAAAACCACCCTGGCGCCCAATACGCAAACCGCCTCTCCCCGCGCGTTGGCCGATT
CATTAATGCAGCTGGCACGACAGGTTTCCCGACTGGAAAGCGGGCAGTGAGCGCAACGCAATTAATGTAA
GTTAGCTCACTCATTAGGCACCGGGATCTCGACCGATGCCCTTGAGAGCCTTCAACCCAGTCAGCTCCTT
CCGGTGGGCGCGGGGCATGACTATCGTCGCCGCACTTATGACTGTCTTCTTTATCATGCAACTCGTAGGA
CAGGTGCCGGCAGCGCTCTGGGTCATTTTCGGCGAGGACCGCTTTCGCTGGAGCGCGACGATGATCGGCC
TGTCGCTTGCGGTATTCGGAATCTTGCACGCCCTCGCTCAAGCCTTCGTCACTGGTCCCGCCACCAAACG
TTTCGGCGAGAAGCAGGCCATTATCGCCGGCATGGCGGCCCCACGGGTGCGCATGATCGTGCTCCTGTCG
TTGAGGACCCGGCTAGGCTGGCGGGGTTGCCTTACTGGTTAGCAGAATGAATCACCGATACGCGAGCGAA
CGTGAAGCGACTGCTGCTGCAAAACGTCTGCGACCTGAGCAACAACATGAATGGTCTTCGGTTTCCGTGT
TTCGTAAAGTCTGGAAACGCGGAAGTCAGCGCCCTGCACCATTATGTTCCGGATCTGCATCGCAGGATGC
TGCTGGCTACCCTGTGGAACACCTACATCTGTATTAACGAAGCGCTGGCATTGACCCTGAGTGATTTTTC
TCTGGTCCCGCCGCATCCATACCGCCAGTTGTTTACCCTCACAACGTTCCAGTAACCGGGCATGTTCATC
ATCAGTAACCCGTATCGTGAGCATCCTCTCTCGTTTCATCGGTATCATTACCCCCATGAACAGAAATCCC
CCTTACACGGAGGCATCAGTGACCAAACAGGAAAAAACCGCCCTTAACATGGCCCGCTTTATCAGAAGCC
AGACATTAACGCTTCTGGAGAAACTCAACGAGCTGGACGCGGATGAACAGGCAGACATCTGTGAATCGCT
TCACGACCACGCTGATGAGCTTTACCGCAGCTGCCTCGCGCGTTTCGGTGATGACGGTGAAAACCTCTGA
CACATGCAGCTCCCGGAGACGGTCACAGCTTGTCTGTAAGCGGATGCCGGGAGCAGACAAGCCCGTCAGG
GCGCGTCAGCGGGTGTTGGCGGGTGTCGGGGCGCAGCCATGACCCAGTCACGTAGCGATAGCGGAGTGTA
TACTGGCTTAACTATGCGGCATCAGAGCAGATTGTACTGAGAGTGCACCATTGCGGTGTGAAATACCGCA
CAGATGCGTAAGGAGAAAATACCGCATCAGGCGCTCTTCCGCTTCCTCGCTCACTGACTCGCTGCGCTCG
GTCGTTCGGCTGCGGCGAGCGGTATCAGCTCACTCAAAGGCGGTAATACGGTTATCCACAGAATCAGGGG
ATAACGCAGGAAAGAACATGTGAGCAAAAGGCCAGCAAAAGGCCAGGAACCGTAAAAAGGCCGCGTTGCT
GGCGTTTTTCCATAGGCTCCGCCCCCCTGACGAGCATCACAAAAATCGACGCTCAAGTCAGAGGTGGCGA
AACCCGACAGGACTATAAAGATACCAGGCGTTTCCCCCTGGAAGCTCCCTCGTGCGCTCTCCTGTTCCGA
CCCTGCCGCTTACCGGATACCTGTCCGCCTTTCTCCCTTCGGGAAGCGTGGCGCTTTCTCATAGCTCACG
CTGTAGGTATCTCAGTTCGGTGTAGGTCGTTCGCTCCAAGCTGGGCTGTGTGCACGAACCCCCCGTTCAG
CCCGACCGCTGCGCCTTATCCGGTAACTATCGTCTTGAGTCCAACCCGGTAAGACACGACTTATCGCCAC
TGGCAGCAGCCACTGGTAACAGGATTAGCAGAGCGAGGTATGTAGGCGGTGCTACAGAGTTCTTGAAGTG
GTGGCCTAACTACGGCTACACTAGAAGGACAGTATTTGGTATCTGCGCTCTGCTGAAGCCAGTTACCTTC
GGAAAAAGAGTTGGTAGCTCTTGATCCGGCAAACAAACCACCGCTGGTAGCGGTGGTTTTTTTGTTTGCA
AGCAGCAGATTACGCGCAGAAAAAAAGGATCTCAAGAAGATCCTTTGATCTTTTCTACGGGGTCTGACGC
TCAGTGGAACGAAAACTCACGTTAAGGGATTTTGGTCATGAGATTATCAAAAAGGATCTTCACCTAGATC
CTTTTAAATTAAAAATGAAGTTTTAAATCAATCTAAAGTATATATGAGTAAACTTGGTCTGACAGTTACC
AATGCTTAATCAGTGAGGCACCTATCTCAGCGATCTGTCTATTTCGTTCATCCATAGTTGCCTGACTCCC
CGTCGTGTAGATAACTACGATACGGGAGGGCTTACCATCTGGCCCCAGTGCTGCAATGATACCGCGAGAC
CCACGCTCACCGGCTCCAGATTTATCAGCAATAAACCAGCCAGCCGGAAGGGCCGAGCGCAGAAGTGGTC
CTGCAACTTTATCCGCCTCCATCCAGTCTATTAATTGTTGCCGGGAAGCTAGAGTAAGTAGTTCGCCAGT
TAATAGTTTGCGCAACGTTGTTGCCATTGCTGCAGGCATCGTGGTGTCACGCTCGTCGTTTGGTATGGCT
TCATTCAGCTCCGGTTCCCAACGATCAAGGCGAGTTACATGATCCCCCATGTTGTGCAAAAAAGCGGTTA
GCTCCTTCGGTCCTCCGATCGTTGTCAGAAGTAAGTTGGCCGCAGTGTTATCACTCATGGTTATGGCAGC
ACTGCATAATTCTCTTACTGTCATGCCATCCGTAAGATGCTTTTCTGTGACTGGTGAGTACTCAACCAAG
TCATTCTGAGAATAGTGTATGCGGCGACCGAGTTGCTCTTGCCCGGCGTCAATACGGGATAATACCGCGC
CACATAGCAGAACTTTAAAAGTGCTCATCATTGGAAAACGTTCTTCGGGGCGAAAACTCTCAAGGATCTT
ACCGCTGTTGAGATCCAGTTCGATGTAACCCACTCGTGCACCCAACTGATCTTCAGCATCTTTTACTTTC
ACCAGCGTTTCTGGGTGAGCAAAAACAGGAAGGCAAAATGCCGCAAAAAAGGGAATAAGGGCGACACGGA
AATGTTGAATACTCATACTCTTCCTTTTTCAATATTATTGAAGCATTTATCAGGGTTATTGTCTCATGAG
CGGATACATATTTGAATGTATTTAGAAAAATAAACAAATAGGGGTTCCGCGCACATTTCCCCGAAAAGTG
CCACCTAAATTGTAAGCGTTAATATTTTGTTAAAATTCGCGTTAAATTTTTGTTAAATCAGCTCATTTTT
TAACCAATAGGCCGAAATCGGCAAAATCCCTTATAAATCAAAAGAATAGACCGAGATAGGGT
[37 nt withheld, positions 5523-5559]
AAAGAACGTGGACTCCAACGTCAAAGG
[49 nt withheld, positions 5587-5635]
T
[91 nt withheld, positions 5637-5727]
G
[124 nt withheld, positions 5729-5852]
CCCATTCGCCA
Features (pLannotate 1.2.2; 20 found; start..end, strand, type, name):
     26..73      -  terminator     T7 terminator: transcription terminator for bacteriophage T7 RNA polymerase
     81..130     -  CDS            SET1 (fragment): solubility-enhancement tag derived from T7 phage gene 10B
    140..157     -  CDS            9xHis (fragment): 9xHis affinity tag
    209..595     -  CDS            TTR (fragment): TTHY_HUMAN - Also known as PALB. Experimental evidence at protein level: Swiss-Prot protein existence level 1. Thyroid hormone-binding protein. Probably transports thyroxine from the bloodstream to the brain. From Homo sapiens (Human).
    642..658     -  CDS            capTEV™ (fragment): composite tag for in vivo biotinylation, TEV protease cleavage, and 6xHis tagging
    671..693     -  RBS            RBS: efficient ribosome binding site from bacteriophage T7 gene 10 (Olins and Rangwala, 1989)
    708..732     -  protein_bind   lac operator: The lac repressor binds to the lac operator to inhibit transcription in E. coli. This inhibition can be relieved by adding lactose or isopropyl-β-D-thiogalactopyranoside (IPTG). lac repressor encoded by lacI
    733..751     -  promoter       T7 promoter: promoter for bacteriophage T7 RNA polymerase
    773..1052    +  CDS            TcR (fragment): tetracycline efflux protein; tet; confers resistance to tetracycline
   1060..1137    +  promoter       lacI promoter: lacI
   1138..2220    +  CDS            lacI: lac repressor; lacI; The lac repressor binds to the lac operator to inhibit transcription in E. coli. This inhibition can be relieved by adding lactose or isopropyl-β-D-thiogalactopyranoside (IPTG).
   2233..2254    +  protein_bind   CAP binding site: CAP binding activates transcription in the presence of cAMP. E. coli catabolite activator protein
   2269..2560    +  CDS            TcR (fragment): tetracycline efflux protein; tet; confers resistance to tetracycline
   2632..3012    -  CDS            YPB1_ECOLX: Protein predicted: Swiss-Prot protein existence level 4. From Escherichia coli.
   3029..3220    +  CDS            rop: Rop protein, which maintains plasmids at low copy number; rop
   3322..3461    +  misc_feature   bom: basis of mobility region from pBR322
   3647..4235    -  rep_origin     ori: high-copy-number ColE1/pMB1/pBR322/pUC origin of replication
   4406..5266    -  CDS            AmpR: β-lactamase; bla; confers resistance to ampicillin, carbenicillin, and related antibiotics
   5267..5371    -  promoter       AmpR promoter: bla
   5424..5852    -  rep_origin     f1 ori (sequence partly withheld): f1 bacteriophage origin of replication; arrow indicates direction of (+) strand synthesis
