[The description below was written by a language model from this plasmid's Addgene catalogue record and pLannotate feature annotations shown in this document.]
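Description:
His6-tev-G(TTR A25T) is a bacterial expression plasmid built on the Novagen pET21d backbone for producing a mutant form of human transthyretin (TTR), the thyroid hormone-binding transport protein, in E. coli. It replicates from a pBR322-type ColE1 origin accompanied by the rop gene and bom region, which keeps copy number low as the catalogue entry indicates, and is selected with ampicillin through the β-lactamase gene. An f1 origin is also present, allowing single-stranded DNA production. Short tetracycline-resistance fragments in the annotation are non-functional remnants of the pBR322 lineage.

The TTR coding sequence, carrying the A25T substitution, was inserted between the NcoI and BamHI sites and is transcribed from a T7 promoter controlled by an adjacent lac operator, with the T7 gene 10 ribosome binding site upstream and the T7 terminator downstream. The plasmid-borne lacI gene supplies repressor, so expression depends on a host providing T7 RNA polymerase and is induced with IPTG. At the N terminus the protein bears a hexahistidine tag followed by a TEV protease site; as the name suggests, cleavage should leave a glycine ahead of the TTR sequence. The automated annotation captures this region only as a partial tag match. It also flags the backbone's own C-terminal His-tag sequence downstream of the insert, but the record does not indicate that this is translated as part of the product.

The sequenced plasmid is about 5.9 kb, slightly larger than the catalogue's stated total. The construct was derived by mutagenesis of a wild-type TTR plasmid and is associated with work on the dissociation pathway of a kinetically labile transthyretin variant.
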