Addgene plasmid #238116: His6-tev-G(TTR A25T)
Purpose: bacterial expression of human TTR mutants
Depositing lab: Peter Wright. Depositing organization: Scripps California (The Scripps Research Institute). Publication: Probing the Dissociation Pathway of a Kinetically Labile Transthyretin Mutant. Sun X, Ferguson JA, Leach BI, Stanfield RL, Dyson HJ, Wright PE. J Am Chem Soc. 2024 Jan 10;146(1):532-542. doi: 10.1021/jacs.3c10083. Epub 2023 Dec 22. PubMed 38134439.
Backbone
  Vector backbone: pET21d
  Backbone manufacturer: Novagen
  Backbone size w/o insert (bp): 5440
  Total vector size (bp): 5700
  Vector type: Bacterial Expression
Growth in bacteria
  Bacterial resistance: Ampicillin, 100 μg/mL
  Growth temperature: 37°C
  Growth strain: DH5alpha
  Copy number: Low Copy
Gene/Insert
  Gene/Insert name: TTR
  Species: H. sapiens (human)
  Insert size (bp): 462
  Mutation: A25T
  Entrez Gene: TTR (a.k.a. ATTR, CTS, CTS1, HEL111, HsT2651, PALB, TBPA, TTN)
  Promoter: T7
  Tag / fusion protein: His6tev-G (N terminal on insert)
  Cloning method: Restriction Enzyme; 5′ cloning site NcoI (not destroyed); 3′ cloning site BamHI (not destroyed)
  Sequencing primers: 5′ T7; 3′ T7
Resource information
  A portion of this plasmid was derived from a plasmid made by: Jeffery Kelly lab; we made mutations on the wild type construct received from the Kelly lab. Description of wild type TTR plasmid in Zhang et al. 2014 ACS Chem Biol (https://doi.org/10.1021/cb5004477).
Terms and licenses: Academic/Nonprofit Terms; Industry Terms: Not Available to Industry
How to cite: His6-tev-G(TTR A25T) was a gift from Peter Wright (Addgene plasmid # 238116 ; http://n2t.net/addgene:238116 ; RRID:Addgene_238116)
