>Addgene plasmid #238116 | His6-tev-G(TTR A25T) | depositor partial sequence | sequence record 474068 | T7
GCGAGCCCGATCTTCCCCATCGGTGATGTCGGCGATATAGGCGCCAGCAACCGCACCTGTGGCGCCGGTG
ATGCCGGCCACGATGCGTCCGGCGTAGAGGATCGAGATCTCGATCCCGCGAAATTAATACGACTCACTAT
AGGGGAATTGTGAGCGGATAACAATTCCCCTCTAGAAATAATTTTGTTTAACTTTAAGAAGGAGATATAC
CATGGGCCATCATCATCATCATCACAGCGGCGAATTCAGCAGCGGCAGCAGCGGCGAAAACCTGTATTTT
CAGGGTGGCCCTACGGGCACCGGTGAATCCAAGTGTCCTCTGATGGTCAAAGTTCTAGATGCTGTCCGAG
GCAGTCCTACCATCAATGTGGCCGTGCATGTGTTCAGAAAGGCTGCTGATGACACCTGGGAGCCATTTGC
CTCTGGGAAAACCAGTGAGTCCGGAGAGCTGCATGGGCTCACAACTGAGGAGGAATTTGTAGAAGGGATA
TACAAAGTGGAAATAGACACCAAATCTTACTGGAAGGCACTTGGCATCTCCCCATTCCATGAGCATGCAG
AGGTGGTATTCACAGCCAACGACTCCGGCCCCCGCCGCTACACCATTGCCGCCCTGCTGAGCCCCTACTC
CTATTCCACCACGGCTGTCGTCACCAATCCCAAGGAATAATAGGATCCGAATTCGAGCTCCGTCGACAAG
CTTGCAGCCGCACTCGAGCACCACCACCACCACCACTGAGAATCCGGCTGCTAACAAAGCCCGAAAGGAA
GCGATGTG
